>Addgene plasmid #90614 | CENPE C3.1 gRNA | addgene full sequence | sequence record 182880 | Addgene NGS Result
GCCGAACGACCGAGCGCAGCGAGTCAGTGAGCGAGGAAGCGGAAGAGCGCCCAATACGCAAACCGCCTCT
CCCCGCGCGTTGGCCGATTCATTAATGCAGCTGGCACGACAGGTTTCCCGACTGGAAAGCGGGCAGTGAG
CGCAACGCAATTAATGTGAGTTAGCTCACTCATTAGGCACCCCAGGCTTTACACTTTATGCTTCCGGCTC
GTATGTTGTGTGGAATTGTGAGCGGATAACAATTTCACACAGGAAACAGCTATGACCATGATTACGCCAA
GCGCGCAATTAACCCTCACTAAAGGGAACAAAAGCTGGAGCTGCAAGCTTAATGTAGTCTTATGCAATAC
TCTTGTAGTCTTGCAACATGGTAACGATGAGTTAGCAACATGCCTTACAAGGAGAGAAAAAGCACCGTGC
ATGCCGATTGGTGGAAGTAAGGTGGTACGATCGTGCCTTATTAGGAAGGCAACAGACGGGTCTGACATGG
ATTGGACGAACCACTGAATTGCCGCATTGCAGAGATATTGTATTTAAGTGCCTAGCTCGATACATAAACG
GGTCTCTCTGGTTAGACCAGATCTGAGCCTGGGAGCTCTCTGGCTAACTAGGGAACCCACTGCTTAAGCC
TCAATAAAGCTTGCCTTGAGTGCTTCAAGTAGTGTGTGCCCGTCTGTTGTGTGACTCTGGTAACTAGAGA
TCCCTCAGACCCTTTTAGTCAGTGTGGAAAATCTCTAGCAGTGGCGCCCGAACAGGGACTTGAAAGCGAA
AGGGAAACCAGAGGAGCTCTCTCGACGCAGGACTCGGCTTGCTGAAGCGCGCACGGCAAGAGGCGAGGGG
CGGCGACTGGTGAGTACGCCAAAAATTTTGACTAGCGGAGGCTAGAAGGAGAGAGATGGGTGCGAGAGCG
TCAGTATTAAGCGGGGGAGAATTAGATCGCGATGGGAAAAAATTCGGTTAAGGCCAGGGGGAAAGAAAAA
ATATAAATTAAAACATATAGTATGGGCAAGCAGGGAGCTAGAACGATTCGCAGTTAATCCTGGCCTGTTA
GAAACATCAGAAGGCTGTAGACAAATACTGGGACAGCTACAACCATCCCTTCAGACAGGATCAGAAGAAC
TTAGATCATTATATAATACAGTAGCAACCCTCTATTGTGTGCATCAAAGGATAGAGATAAAAGACACCAA
GGAAGCTTTAGACAAGATAGAGGAAGAGCAAAACAAAAGTAAGACCACCGCACAGCAAGCGGCCGCTGAT
CTTCAGACCTGGAGGAGGAGATATGAGGGACAATTGGAGAAGTGAATTATATAAATATAAAGTAGTAAAA
ATTGAACCATTAGGAGTAGCACCCACCAAGGCAAAGAGAAGAGTGGTGCAGAGAGAAAAAAGAGCAGTGG
GAATAGGAGCTTTGTTCCTTGGGTTCTTGGGAGCAGCAGGAAGCACTATGGGCGCAGCGTCAATGACGCT
GACGGTACAGGCCAGACAATTATTGTCTGGTATAGTGCAGCAGCAGAACAATTTGCTGAGGGCTATTGAG
GCGCAACAGCATCTGTTGCAACTCACAGTCTGGGGCATCAAGCAGCTCCAGGCAAGAATCCTGGCTGTGG
AAAGATACCTAAAGGATCAACAGCTCCTGGGGATTTGGGGTTGCTCTGGAAAACTCATTTGCACCACTGC
TGTGCCTTGGAATGCTAGTTGGAGTAATAAATCTCTGGAACAGATTTGGAATCACACGACCTGGATGGAG
TGGGACAGAGAAATTAACAATTACACAAGCTTAATACACTCCTTAATTGAAGAATCGCAAAACCAGCAAG
AAAAGAATGAACAAGAATTATTGGAATTAGATAAATGGGCAAGTTTGTGGAATTGGTTTAACATAACAAA
TTGGCTGTGGTATATAAAATTATTCATAATGATAGTAGGAGGCTTGGTAGGTTTAAGAATAGTTTTTGCT
GTACTTTCTATAGTGAATAGAGTTAGGCAGGGATATTCACCATTATCGTTTCAGACCCACCTCCCAACCC
CGAGGGGACCCAGAGAGGGCCTATTTCCCATGATTCCTTCATATTTGCATATACGATACAAGGCTGTTAG
AGAGATAATTAGAATTAATTTGACTGTAAACACAAAGATATTAGTACAAAATACGTGACGTAGAAAGTAA
TAATTTCTTGGGTAGTTTGCAGTTTTAAAATTATGTTTTAAAATGGACTATCATATGCTTACCGTAACTT
GAAAGTATTTCGATTTCTTGGCTTTATATATCTTGTGGAAAGGACGAAACACCGTGGCCGTCTGCGTGCG
AGTGGTTTAAGAGCTATGCTGGAAACAGCATAGCAAGTTTAAATAAGGCTAGTCCGTTATCAACTTGAAA
AAGTGGCACCGAGTCGGTGCTTTTTTTGAATTCTAGATCTTGAGACAAATGGCAGTATTCATCCACAATT
TTAAAAGAAAAGGGGGGATTGGGGGGTACAGTGCAGGGGAAAGAATAGTAGACATAATAGCAACAGACAT
ACAAACTAAAGAATTACAAAAACAAATTACAAAAATTCAAAATTTTCGGGTTTATTACAGGGACAGCAGA
GATCCACTTTGGCGCCGGCTCGAGTGGCTCCGGTGCCCGTCAGTGGGCAGAGCGCACATCGCCCACAGTC
CCCGAGAAGTTGGGGGGAGGGGTCGGCAATTGAACCGGTGCCTAGAGAAGGTGGCGCGGGGTAAACTGGG
AAAGTGATGTCGTGTACTGGCTCCGCCTTTTTCCCGAGGGTGGGGGAGAACCGTATATAAGTGCAGTAGT
CGCCGTGAACGTTCTTTTTCGCAACGGGTTTGCCGCCAGAACACAGGTGTCGTGACGCGGGATCCGCCAC
CATGACCGAGTACAAGCCCACGGTGCGCCTCGCCACCCGCGACGACGTCCCCAGGGCCGTACGCACCCTC
GCCGCCGCGTTCGCCGACTACCCCGCCACGCGCCACACCGTCGATCCGGACCGCCACATCGAGCGGGTCA
CCGAGCTGCAAGAACTCTTCCTCACGCGCGTCGGGCTCGACATCGGCAAGGTGTGGGTCGCGGACGACGG
CGCCGCGGTGGCGGTCTGGACCACGCCGGAGAGCGTCGAAGCGGGGGCGGTGTTCGCCGAGATCGGCCCG
CGCATGGCCGAGTTGAGCGGTTCCCGGCTGGCCGCGCAGCAACAGATGGAAGGCCTCCTGGCGCCGCACC
GGCCCAAGGAGCCCGCGTGGTTCCTGGCCACCGTCGGAGTCTCGCCCGACCACCAGGGCAAGGGTCTGGG
CAGCGCCGTCGTGCTCCCCGGAGTGGAGGCGGCCGAGCGCGCCGGGGTGCCCGCCTTCCTGGAGACCTCC
GCGCCCCGCAACCTCCCCTTCTACGAGCGGCTCGGCTTCACCGTCACCGCCGACGTCGAGGTGCCCGAAG
GACCGCGCACCTGGTGCATGACCCGCAAGCCCGGTGCCTGAACGCGTTAAGTCGACAATCAACCTCTGGA
TTACAAAATTTGTGAAAGATTGACTGGTATTCTTAACTATGTTGCTCCTTTTACGCTATGTGGATACGCT
GCTTTAATGCCTTTGTATCATGCTATTGCTTCCCGTATGGCTTTCATTTTCTCCTCCTTGTATAAATCCT
GGTTGCTGTCTCTTTATGAGGAGTTGTGGCCCGTTGTCAGGCAACGTGGCGTGGTGTGCACTGTGTTTGC
TGACGCAACCCCCACTGGTTGGGGCATTGCCACCACCTGTCAGCTCCTTTCCGGGACTTTCGCTTTCCCC
CTCCCTATTGCCACGGCGGAACTCATCGCCGCCTGCCTTGCCCGCTGCTGGACAGGGGCTCGGCTGTTGG
GCACTGACAATTCCGTGGTGTTGTCGGGGAAATCATCGTCCTTTCCTTGGCTGCTCGCCTGTGTTGCCAC
CTGGATTCTGCGCGGGACGTCCTTCTGCTACGTCCCTTCGGCCCTCAATCCAGCGGACCTTCCTTCCCGC
GGCCTGCTGCCGGCTCTGCGGCCTCTTCCGCGTCTTCGCCTTCGCCCTCAGACGAGTCGGATCTCCCTTT
GGGCCGCCTCCCCGCGTCGACTTTAAGACCAATGACTTACAAGGCAGCTGTAGATCTTAGCCACTTTTTA
AAAGAAAAGGGGGGACTGGAAGGGCTAATTCACTCCCAACGAAGACAAGATCTGCTTTTTGCTTGTACTG
GGTCTCTCTGGTTAGACCAGATCTGAGCCTGGGAGCTCTCTGGCTAACTAGGGAACCCACTGCTTAAGCC
TCAATAAAGCTTGCCTTGAGTGCTTCAAGTAGTGTGTGCCCGTCTGTTGTGTGACTCTGGTAACTAGAGA
TCCCTCAGACCCTTTTAGTCAGTGTGGAAAATCTCTAGCAGTACGTATAGTAGTTCATGTCATCTTATTA
TTCAGTATTTATAACTTGCAAAGAAATGAATATCAGAGAGTGAGAGGAACTTGTTTATTGCAGCTTATAA
TGGTTACAAATAAAGCAATAGCATCACAAATTTCACAAATAAAGCATTTTTTTCACTGCATTCTAGTTGT
GGTTTGTCCAAACTCATCAATGTATCTTATCATGTCTGGCTCTAGCTATCCCGCCCCTAACTCCGCCCAT
CCCGCCCCTAACTCCGCCCAGTTCCGCCCATTCTCCGCCCCATGGCTGACTAATTTTTTTTATTTATGCA
GAGGCCGAGGCCGCCTCGGCCTCTGAGCTATTCCAGAAGTAGTGAGGAGGCTTTTTTGGAGGCCTAGGGA
CGTACCCAATTCGCCCTATAGTGAGTCGTATTACGCGCGCTCACTGGCCGTCGTTTTACAACGTCGTGAC
TGGGAAAACCCTGGCGTTACCCAACTTAATCGCCTTGCAGCACATCCCCCTTTCGCCAGCTGGCGTAATA
GCGAAGAGGCCCGCACCGATCGCCCTTCCCAACAGTTGCGCAGCCTGAATGGCGAATGGG
[124 nt withheld, positions 4961-5084]
C
[91 nt withheld, positions 5086-5176]
A
[49 nt withheld, positions 5178-5226]
CCTTTGACGTTGGAGTCCACGTTCTTT
[37 nt withheld, positions 5254-5290]
ACCCTATCTCGGTCTATTCTTTTGATTTATAAGGGATTTTGCCGATTTCGGCCTATTGGTTAAAAAATGA
GCTGATTTAACAAAAATTTAACGCGAATTTTAACAAAATATTAACGCTTACAATTTAGGTGGCACTTTTC
GGGGAAATGTGCGCGGAACCCCTATTTGTTTATTTTTCTAAATACATTCAAATATGTATCCGCTCATGAG
ACAATAACCCTGATAAATGCTTCAATAATATTGAAAAAGGAAGAGTATGAGTATTCAACATTTCCGTGTC
GCCCTTATTCCCTTTTTTGCGGCATTTTGCCTTCCTGTTTTTGCTCACCCAGAAACGCTGGTGAAAGTAA
AAGATGCTGAAGATCAGTTGGGTGCACGAGTGGGTTACATCGAACTGGATCTCAACAGCGGTAAGATCCT
TGAGAGTTTTCGCCCCGAAGAACGTTTTCCAATGATGAGCACTTTTAAAGTTCTGCTATGTGGCGCGGTA
TTATCCCGTATTGACGCCGGGCAAGAGCAACTCGGTCGCCGCATACACTATTCTCAGAATGACTTGGTTG
AGTACTCACCAGTCACAGAAAAGCATCTTACGGATGGCATGACAGTAAGAGAATTATGCAGTGCTGCCAT
AACCATGAGTGATAACACTGCGGCCAACTTACTTCTGACAACGATCGGAGGACCGAAGGAGCTAACCGCT
TTTTTGCACAACATGGGGGATCATGTAACTCGCCTTGATCGTTGGGAACCGGAGCTGAATGAAGCCATAC
CAAACGACGAGCGTGACACCACGATGCCTGTAGCAATGGCAACAACGTTGCGCAAACTATTAACTGGCGA
ACTACTTACTCTAGCTTCCCGGCAACAATTAATAGACTGGATGGAGGCGGATAAAGTTGCAGGACCACTT
CTGCGCTCGGCCCTTCCGGCTGGCTGGTTTATTGCTGATAAATCTGGAGCCGGTGAGCGTGGGTCTCGCG
GTATCATTGCAGCACTGGGGCCAGATGGTAAGCCCTCCCGTATCGTAGTTATCTACACGACGGGGAGTCA
GGCAACTATGGATGAACGAAATAGACAGATCGCTGAGATAGGTGCCTCACTGATTAAGCATTGGTAACTG
TCAGACCAAGTTTACTCATATATACTTTAGATTGATTTAAAACTTCATTTTTAATTTAAAAGGATCTAGG
TGAAGATCCTTTTTGATAATCTCATGACCAAAATCCCTTAACGTGAGTTTTCGTTCCACTGAGCGTCAGA
CCCCGTAGAAAAGATCAAAGGATCTTCTTGAGATCCTTTTTTTCTGCGCGTAATCTGCTGCTTGCAAACA
AAAAAACCACCGCTACCAGCGGTGGTTTGTTTGCCGGATCAAGAGCTACCAACTCTTTTTCCGAAGGTAA
CTGGCTTCAGCAGAGCGCAGATACCAAATACTGTTCTTCTAGTGTAGCCGTAGTTAGGCCACCACTTCAA
GAACTCTGTAGCACCGCCTACATACCTCGCTCTGCTAATCCTGTTACCAGTGGCTGCTGCCAGTGGCGAT
AAGTCGTGTCTTACCGGGTTGGACTCAAGACGATAGTTACCGGATAAGGCGCAGCGGTCGGGCTGAACGG
GGGGTTCGTGCACACAGCCCAGCTTGGAGCGAACGACCTACACCGAACTGAGATACCTACAGCGTGAGCT
ATGAGAAAGCGCCACGCTTCCCGAAGGGAGAAAGGCGGACAGGTATCCGGTAAGCGGCAGGGTCGGAACA
GGAGAGCGCACGAGGGAGCTTCCAGGGGGAAACGCCTGGTATCTTTATAGTCCTGTCGGGTTTCGCCACC
TCTGACTTGAGCGTCGATTTTTGTGATGCTCGTCAGGGGGGCGGAGCCTATGGAAAAACGCCAGCAACGC
GGCCTTTTTACGGTTCCTGGCCTTTTGCTGGCCTTTTGCTCACATGTTCTTTCCTGCGTTATCCCCTGAT
TCTGTGGATAACCGTATTACCGCCTTTGAGTGAGCTGATACCGCTCGCCGCA
Features (pLannotate 1.2.2; 28 found; start..end, strand, type, name):
      3..45      +  rep_origin     RSF ori (fragment): Plasmids containing the RSF 1030 origin of replication can be propagated in E. coli cells that contain additional plasmids with compatible origins.
     47..139     +  CDS            lacI (fragment): lac repressor; lacI; The lac repressor binds to the lac operator to inhibit transcription in E. coli. This inhibition can be relieved by adding lactose or isopropyl-β-D-thiogalactopyranoside (IPTG).
    152..173     +  protein_bind   CAP binding site: CAP binding activates transcription in the presence of cAMP. E. coli catabolite activator protein
    188..218     +  promoter       lac promoter: promoter for the E. coli lac operon
    226..242     +  protein_bind   lac operator: The lac repressor binds to the lac operator to inhibit transcription in E. coli. This inhibition can be relieved by adding lactose or isopropyl-β-D-thiogalactopyranoside (IPTG). lac repressor encoded by lacI
    287..305     +  promoter       T3 promoter: promoter for bacteriophage T3 RNA polymerase
    333..559     +  promoter       RSV promoter: Rous sarcoma virus enhancer/promoter
    560..740     +  LTR            5' LTR (truncated): truncated 5' long terminal repeat (LTR) from HIV-1
    787..912     +  misc_feature   HIV-1 Ψ: packaging signal of human immunodeficiency virus type 1
    896..1259    +  CDS            HIV-1 gag (fragment): gag protein from human immunodeficiency virus 1; gag
   1405..1638    +  misc_feature   RRE: The Rev response element (RRE) of HIV-1 allows for Rev-dependent mRNA export from the nucleus to the cytoplasm.
   2015..2041    +  CDS            Rev (fragment): human immunodeficiency virus 1 (HIV-1) Rev protein; rev; enhances nuclear export of unspliced and incompletely spliced viral mRNAs
   2045..2285    +  promoter       U6 promoter: RNA polymerase III promoter for human U6 snRNA
   2333..2400    +  misc_RNA       tracrRNA (fragment): trans-activating CRISPR RNA for the Streptococcus pyogenes CRISPR/Cas9 system
   2449..2566    +  misc_feature   cPPT/CTS: central polypurine tract and central termination sequence of HIV-1
   2635..2846    +  promoter       EF-1α core promoter: core promoter for human elongation factor EF-1α
   2872..3471    +  CDS            PuroR (fragment): puromycin N-acetyltransferase; pac from Streptomyces; confers resistance to puromycin
   3487..4075    +  misc_feature   WPRE: woodchuck hepatitis virus posttranscriptional regulatory element
   4126..4145    +  misc_feature   cPPT/CTS (fragment): central polypurine tract and central termination sequence of HIV-1
   4147..4380    +  LTR            3' LTR (ΔU3): self-inactivating 3' long terminal repeat (LTR) from HIV-1
   4458..4579    +  polyA_signal   SV40 poly(A) signal: SV40 polyadenylation signal
   4619..4754    +  rep_origin     SV40 ori: SV40 origin of replication
   4775..4793    -  promoter       T7 promoter: promoter for bacteriophage T7 RNA polymerase
   4801..4956    +  CDS            lacZα (fragment): LacZα fragment of β-galactosidase; lacZ fragment
   4961..5389    +  rep_origin     f1 ori (sequence partly withheld): f1 bacteriophage origin of replication; arrow indicates direction of (+) strand synthesis
   5442..5546    +  promoter       AmpR promoter: bla
   5547..6407    +  CDS            AmpR: β-lactamase; bla; confers resistance to ampicillin, carbenicillin, and related antibiotics
   6578..7166    +  rep_origin     ori: high-copy-number ColE1/pMB1/pBR322/pUC origin of replication
