[The description below was written by a language model from this plasmid's Addgene catalogue record and pLannotate feature annotations shown in this document.]
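Description:
CENPE C3.1 gRNA is a third-generation lentiviral CRISPR plasmid built on the pLenti-sgRNA backbone that expresses a single guide RNA against human CENPE (guide designation C3.1, part of the pKMKO series). It is propagated in E. coli through a high-copy ColE1/pUC-type origin and selected with ampicillin via the bla gene. An f1 origin, an SV40 origin and remnants of lac/lacZα cloning-vector sequence are also annotated in the backbone. The catalogue gives a backbone size of 9,151 bp without insert, whereas the sequenced record is 7,302 nt. This may reflect loss of a stuffer fragment when the guide was cloned, but the record does not explain it.

The viral cassette begins with an RSV promoter fused to a truncated HIV-1 5' LTR, which makes genomic RNA production Tat-independent. It continues with the Ψ packaging signal and a gag fragment, the Rev response element for nuclear export, and a cPPT/CTS. A self-inactivating ΔU3 3' LTR and an SV40 polyadenylation signal close it. Inside this cassette, a human U6 RNA polymerase III promoter drives the CENPE spacer, which was inserted between BsmBI sites that were destroyed during cloning. The spacer is fused to the S. pyogenes Cas9 guide scaffold, annotated here as a tracrRNA fragment. Downstream, an EF-1α core promoter drives puromycin N-acetyltransferase, followed by a WPRE to boost expression, so transduced mammalian cells can be selected with puromycin.

No Cas9 is annotated in the plasmid, so the nuclease must be supplied separately in the target cells. The construct comes from a large-scale set of cell-cycle gene knockouts in human cell lines, where it was used to disrupt CENPE.
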