Addgene plasmid #90614: CENPE C3.1 gRNA
Purpose: 3rd generation lentiviral gRNA plasmid targeting human CENPE
Depositing lab: Iain Cheeseman. Depositing organization: Whitehead Institute for Biomedical Research. Publication: Large-Scale Analysis of CRISPR/Cas9 Cell-Cycle Knockouts Reveals the Diversity of p53-Dependent Responses to Cell-Cycle Defects. McKinley KL, Cheeseman IM. Dev Cell. 2017 Feb 27;40(4):405-420.e2. doi: 10.1016/j.devcel.2017.01.012. Epub 2017 Feb 16. PubMed 28216383.
Backbone
  Vector backbone: pLenti-sgRNA
  Backbone manufacturer: Eric Lander & David Sabatini labs (Addgene plasmid #71409)
  Backbone size w/o insert (bp): 9151
  Vector type: Lentiviral, CRISPR
  Selectable markers: Puromycin
Growth in bacteria
  Bacterial resistance: Ampicillin, 100 μg/mL
  Growth temperature: 37°C
  Growth strain: NEB Stable
  Copy number: Unknown
Gene/Insert
  Gene/Insert name: CENPE (Guide Designation C3.1) (alt name: pKMKO series)
  gRNA/shRNA sequence: CACCgTGGCCGTCTGCGTGCGAGTG
  Species: H. sapiens (human)
  Promoter: U6
  Cloning method: Restriction Enzyme; 5′ cloning site BsmBI (destroyed during cloning); 3′ cloning site BsmBI (destroyed during cloning)
  Sequencing primers: 5′ hU6-F (5'-GAGGGCCTATTTCCCATGATT-3'); 3′ EF1a-R (5'-CACGGCGACTACTGCACTTA-3')
Terms and licenses: Academic/Nonprofit Terms; Industry Terms: Not Available to Industry
Depositor comments: Please note that gRNA target sequence listed is not strictly the 20nt spacer sequence, but also contains the 5' BsmBI overhang. For more information about knockout human cell lines generated using this plasmid, please see http://cellcycleknockouts.wi.mit.edu/ .
How to cite: CENPE C3.1 gRNA was a gift from Iain Cheeseman (Addgene plasmid # 90614 ; http://n2t.net/addgene:90614 ; RRID:Addgene_90614)
